Addgene plasmid #65975: 234_pSKB3-Venus-LUMP
Purpose: Bacterial expression of Venus-LUMP FRET pair
Depositing lab: Gerard Marriott. Depositing organization: Lawrence Berkeley National Laboratory. Publication: Genetically encoded sensors of protein hydrodynamics and molecular proximity. Hoepker AC, Wang A, Le Marois A, Suhling K, Yan Y, Marriott G. Proc Natl Acad Sci U S A. 2015 Apr 30. pii: 201424021. 10.1073/pnas.1424021112 PubMed 25931526.
Backbone
  Vector backbone: pSKB3
  Backbone size w/o insert (bp): 5245
  Vector type: Bacterial Expression
Growth in bacteria
  Bacterial resistance: Kanamycin, 50 μg/mL
  Growth temperature: 37°C
  Growth strain: DH5alpha
  Copy number: Low Copy
Gene/Insert
  Gene/Insert name: LUMP
  Species: Photobacterium leignathi
  Insert size (bp): 1353
  Promoter: T7
  Tag / fusion protein: Venus (N terminal on insert)
  Cloning method: Restriction Enzyme; 5′ cloning site NdeI (not destroyed); 3′ cloning site NotI (not destroyed)
  Sequencing primers: 5′ T7
Terms and licenses: Academic/Nonprofit Terms; Industry Terms: Not Available to Industry
Depositor comments: The fluorescent protein sequence matches Citrine, which has very similar spectra to Venus. This should have no effect on plasmid function, but the plasmid name is maintained to correspond to the associated publication.
How to cite: 234_pSKB3-Venus-LUMP was a gift from Gerard Marriott (Addgene plasmid # 65975 ; http://n2t.net/addgene:65975 ; RRID:Addgene_65975)
