[The description below was written by a language model from this plasmid's Addgene catalogue record and pLannotate feature annotations shown in this document.]
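Description:
234_pSKB3-Venus-LUMP is a bacterial expression plasmid built on the pSKB3 backbone, a pET-style vector of about 6.6 kb in total. It is selected with kanamycin through an aph(3')-Ia aminoglycoside phosphotransferase gene and replicates from a ColE1/pBR322-type origin. This origin is accompanied by the bom region and the rop gene, which keeps copy number low, consistent with the catalogue entry. An f1 phage origin is also present, and short remnants of the tetracycline resistance gene flank the lacI cassette as backbone leftovers.

The payload is a fusion of a yellow fluorescent protein to LUMP, the lumazine-binding antenna protein of Photobacterium leiognathi, cloned between NdeI and NotI sites. Expression is driven by a T7 promoter with an adjacent lac operator and the T7 gene 10 ribosome binding site, and transcription ends at the T7 terminator. The plasmid-borne lacI gene supplies repressor, so expression is IPTG-inducible in hosts that provide T7 RNA polymerase. Although the name refers to Venus, the depositor notes and the annotation both identify the fluorescent protein as Citrine, which has very similar spectra; the name was kept to match the associated publication. The feature table also shows a short His/TEV-type tag fragment upstream of the fluorescent protein and a polyhistidine fragment downstream of lumP. These are only partial annotation matches, and the record does not confirm whether the downstream one lies in frame with the fusion.

The stated purpose is production of the Venus-LUMP FRET pair in bacteria, from work on genetically encoded sensors of protein hydrodynamics and molecular proximity.
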