Features (pLannotate 1.2.2; 21 found; start..end, strand, type, name):
    246..303     +  promoter       AmpR promoter (fragment): bla
    312..1127    -  CDS            KanR: aminoglycoside phosphotransferase; aph(3')-Ia; confers resistance to kanamycin in bacteria or G418 (Geneticin®) in eukaryotes
   1249..1837    +  rep_origin     ori: high-copy-number ColE1/pMB1/pBR322/pUC origin of replication
   2023..2165    -  misc_feature   bom: basis of mobility region from pBR322
   2267..2458    -  CDS            rop: Rop protein, which maintains plasmids at low copy number; rop
   2475..2855    +  CDS            YPB1_ECOLX: Protein predicted: Swiss-Prot protein existence level 4. From Escherichia coli.
   2927..3218    -  CDS            TcR (fragment): tetracycline efflux protein; tet; confers resistance to tetracycline
   3233..3254    -  protein_bind   CAP binding site: CAP binding activates transcription in the presence of cAMP. E. coli catabolite activator protein
   3267..4349    -  CDS            lacI: lac repressor; lacI; The lac repressor binds to the lac operator to inhibit transcription in E. coli. This inhibition can be relieved by adding lactose or isopropyl-β-D-thiogalactopyranoside (IPTG).
   4350..4427    -  promoter       lacI promoter: lacI
   4435..4714    -  CDS            TcR (fragment): tetracycline efflux protein; tet; confers resistance to tetracycline
   4736..4754    +  promoter       T7 promoter: promoter for bacteriophage T7 RNA polymerase
   4755..4779    +  protein_bind   lac operator: The lac repressor binds to the lac operator to inhibit transcription in E. coli. This inhibition can be relieved by adding lactose or isopropyl-β-D-thiogalactopyranoside (IPTG). lac repressor encoded by lacI
   4794..4816    +  RBS            RBS: efficient ribosome binding site from bacteriophage T7 gene 10 (Olins and Rangwala, 1989)
   4835..4851    +  CDS            capTEV™ (fragment): composite tag for in vivo biotinylation, TEV protease cleavage, and 6xHis tagging
   4898..5614    +  CDS            Citrine: Citrine is a basic (constitutively fluorescent) yellow fluorescent protein published in 2001, derived from Aequorea victoria. It has moderate acid sensitivity.
   5621..6175    +  CDS            lumP: LUXP_PHOLE - Experimental evidence at protein level: Swiss-Prot protein existence level 1. Antenna protein that modulates the color of the bioluminescence emission of the luciferase. In the presence of LumP, luciferase emission is shifted to higher energy values (shorter wavelength). From Photobacterium leiognathi.
   6194..6211    +  CDS            9xHis (fragment): 9xHis affinity tag
   6221..6270    +  CDS            SET1 (fragment): solubility-enhancement tag derived from T7 phage gene 10B
   6278..6325    +  terminator     T7 terminator: transcription terminator for bacteriophage T7 RNA polymerase
   6362..219     +  rep_origin     f1 ori (across the origin) (sequence partly withheld): f1 bacteriophage origin of replication; arrow indicates direction of (+) strand synthesis
>Addgene plasmid #65975 | 234_pSKB3-Venus-LUMP | depositor full sequence | sequence record 112178 | 234_pSKB3-Venus-LUMP sequence 6598 bps
GGCCATCGCCCTGATAGACGGTTTTTCGCCCTTTGACGTTGGAGTCCACGTTCTTT
[37 nt withheld, positions 57-93]
ACCCTATCTCGGTCTATTCTTTTGATTTATAAGGGATTTTGCCGATTTCGGCCTATTGGTTAAAAAATGA
GCTGATTTAACAAAAATTTAACGCGAATTTTAACAAAATATTAACGTTTACAATTTCAGGTGGCACTTTT
CGGGGAAATGTGCGCGGAACCCCTATTTGTTTATTTTTCTAAATACATTCAAATATGTATCCGCTCATGA
ATTAATTCTTAGAAAAACTCATCGAGCATCAAATGAAACTGCAATTTATTCATATCAGGATTATCAATAC
CATATTTTTGAAAAAGCCGTTTCTGTAATGAAGGAGAAAACTCACCGAGGCAGTTCCATAGGATGGCAAG
ATCCTGGTATCGGTCTGCGATTCCGACTCGTCCAACATCAATACAACCTATTAATTTCCCCTCGTCAAAA
ATAAGGTTATCAAGTGAGAAATCACCATGAGTGACGACTGAATCCGGTGAGAATGGCAAAAGTTTATGCA
TTTCTTTCCAGACTTGTTCAACAGGCCAGCCATTACGCTCGTCATCAAAATCACTCGCATCAACCAAACC
GTTATTCATTCGTGATTGCGCCTGAGCGAGACGAAATACGCGATCGCTGTTAAAAGGACAATTACAAACA
GGAATCGAATGCAACCGGCGCAGGAACACTGCCAGCGCATCAACAATATTTTCACCTGAATCAGGATATT
CTTCTAATACCTGGAATGCTGTTTTCCCGGGGATCGCAGTGGTGAGTAACCATGCATCATCAGGAGTACG
GATAAAATGCTTGATGGTCGGAAGAGGCATAAATTCCGTCAGCCAGTTTAGTCTGACCATCTCATCTGTA
ACATCATTGGCAACGCTACCTTTGCCATGTTTCAGAAACAACTCTGGCGCATCGGGCTTCCCATACAATC
GATAGATTGTCGCACCTGATTGCCCGACATTATCGCGAGCCCATTTATACCCATATAAATCAGCATCCAT
GTTGGAATTTAATCGCGGCCTAGAGCAAGACGTTTCCCGTTGAATATGGCTCATAACACCCCTTGTATTA
CTGTTTATGTAAGCAGACAGTTTTATTGTTCATGACCAAAATCCCTTAACGTGAGTTTTCGTTCCACTGA
GCGTCAGACCCCGTAGAAAAGATCAAAGGATCTTCTTGAGATCCTTTTTTTCTGCGCGTAATCTGCTGCT
TGCAAACAAAAAAACCACCGCTACCAGCGGTGGTTTGTTTGCCGGATCAAGAGCTACCAACTCTTTTTCC
GAAGGTAACTGGCTTCAGCAGAGCGCAGATACCAAATACTGTCCTTCTAGTGTAGCCGTAGTTAGGCCAC
CACTTCAAGAACTCTGTAGCACCGCCTACATACCTCGCTCTGCTAATCCTGTTACCAGTGGCTGCTGCCA
GTGGCGATAAGTCGTGTCTTACCGGGTTGGACTCAAGACGATAGTTACCGGATAAGGCGCAGCGGTCGGG
CTGAACGGGGGGTTCGTGCACACAGCCCAGCTTGGAGCGAACGACCTACACCGAACTGAGATACCTACAG
CGTGAGCTATGAGAAAGCGCCACGCTTCCCGAAGGGAGAAAGGCGGACAGGTATCCGGTAAGCGGCAGGG
TCGGAACAGGAGAGCGCACGAGGGAGCTTCCAGGGGGAAACGCCTGGTATCTTTATAGTCCTGTCGGGTT
TCGCCACCTCTGACTTGAGCGTCGATTTTTGTGATGCTCGTCAGGGGGGCGGAGCCTATGGAAAAACGCC
AGCAACGCGGCCTTTTTACGGTTCCTGGCCTTTTGCTGGCCTTTTGCTCACATGTTCTTTCCTGCGTTAT
CCCCTGATTCTGTGGATAACCGTATTACCGCCTTTGAGTGAGCTGATACCGCTCGCCGCAGCCGAACGAC
CGAGCGCAGCGAGTCAGTGAGCGAGGAAGCGGAAGAGCGCCTGATGCGGTATTTTCTCCTTACGCATCTG
TGCGGTATTTCACACCGCATATATGGTGCACTCTCAGTACAATCTGCTCTGATGCCGCATAGTTAAGCCA
GTATACACTCCGCTATCGCTACGTGACTGGGTCATGGCTGCGCCCCGACACCCGCCAACACCCGCTGACG
CGCCCTGACGGGCTTGTCTGCTCCCGGCATCCGCTTACAGACAAGCTGTGACCGTCTCCGGGAGCTGCAT
GTGTCAGAGGTTTTCACCGTCATCACCGAAACGCGCGAGGCAGCTGCGGTAAAGCTCATCAGCGTGGTCG
TGAAGCGATTCACAGATGTCTGCCTGTTCATCCGCGTCCAGCTCGTTGAGTTTCTCCAGAAGCGTTAATG
TCTGGCTTCTGATAAAGCGGGCCATGTTAAGGGCGGTTTTTTCCTGTTTGGTCACTGATGCCTCCGTGTA
AGGGGGATTTCTGTTCATGGGGGTAATGATACCGATGAAACGAGAGAGGATGCTCACGATACGGGTTACT
GATGATGAACATGCCCGGTTACTGGAACGTTGTGAGGGTAAACAACTGGCGGTATGGATGCGGCGGGACC
AGAGAAAAATCACTCAGGGTCAATGCCAGCGCTTCGTTAATACAGATGTAGGTGTTCCACAGGGTAGCCA
GCAGCATCCTGCGATGCAGATCCGGAACATAATGGTGCAGGGCGCTGACTTCCGCGTTTCCAGACTTTAC
GAAACACGGAAACCGAAGACCATTCATGTTGTTGCTCAGGTCGCAGACGTTTTGCAGCAGCAGTCGCTTC
ACGTTCGCTCGCGTATCGGTGATTCATTCTGCTAACCAGTAAGGCAACCCCGCCAGCCTAGCCGGGTCCT
CAACGACAGGAGCACGATCATGCGCACCCGTGGGGCCGCCATGCCGGCGATAATGGCCTGCTTCTCGCCG
AAACGTTTGGTGGCGGGACCAGTGACGAAGGCTTGAGCGAGGGCGTGCAAGATTCCGAATACCGCAAGCG
ACAGGCCGATCATCGTCGCGCTCCAGCGAAAGCGGTCCTCGCCGAAAATGACCCAGAGCGCTGCCGGCAC
CTGTCCTACGAGTTGCATGATAAAGAAGACAGTCATAAGTGCGGCGACGATAGTCATGCCCCGCGCCCAC
CGGAAGGAGCTGACTGGGTTGAAGGCTCTCAAGGGCATCGGTCGAGATCCCGGTGCCTAATGAGTGAGCT
AACTTACATTAATTGCGTTGCGCTCACTGCCCGCTTTCCAGTCGGGAAACCTGTCGTGCCAGCTGCATTA
ATGAATCGGCCAACGCGCGGGGAGAGGCGGTTTGCGTATTGGGCGCCAGGGTGGTTTTTCTTTTCACCAG
TGAGACGGGCAACAGCTGATTGCCCTTCACCGCCTGGCCCTGAGAGAGTTGCAGCAAGCGGTCCACGCTG
GTTTGCCCCAGCAGGCGAAAATCCTGTTTGATGGTGGTTAACGGCGGGATATAACATGAGCTGTCTTCGG
TATCGTCGTATCCCACTACCGAGATATCCGCACCAACGCGCAGCCCGGACTCGGTAATGGCGCGCATTGC
GCCCAGCGCCATCTGATCGTTGGCAACCAGCATCGCAGTGGGAACGATGCCCTCATTCAGCATTTGCATG
GTTTGTTGAAAACCGGACATGGCACTCCAGTCGCCTTCCCGTTCCGCTATCGGCTGAATTTGATTGCGAG
TGAGATATTTATGCCAGCCAGCCAGACGCAGACGCGCCGAGACAGAACTTAATGGGCCCGCTAACAGCGC
GATTTGCTGGTGACCCAATGCGACCAGATGCTCCACGCCCAGTCGCGTACCGTCTTCATGGGAGAAAATA
ATACTGTTGATGGGTGTCTGGTCAGAGACATCAAGAAATAACGCCGGAACATTAGTGCAGGCAGCTTCCA
CAGCAATGGCATCCTGGTCATCCAGCGGATAGTTAATGATCAGCCCACTGACGCGTTGCGCGAGAAGATT
GTGCACCGCCGCTTTACAGGCTTCGACGCCGCTTCGTTCTACCATCGACACCACCACGCTGGCACCCAGT
TGATCGGCGCGAGATTTAATCGCCGCGACAATTTGCGACGGCGCGTGCAGGGCCAGACTGGAGGTGGCAA
CGCCAATCAGCAACGACTGTTTGCCCGCCAGTTGTTGTGCCACGCGGTTGGGAATGTAATTCAGCTCCGC
CATCGCCGCTTCCACTTTTTCCCGCGTTTTCGCAGAAACGTGGCTGGCCTGGTTCACCACGCGGGAAACG
GTCTGATAAGAGACACCGGCATACTCTGCGACATCGTATAACGTTACTGGTTTCACATTCACCACCCTGA
ATTGACTCTCTTCCGGGCGCTATCATGCCATACCGCGAAAGGTTTTGCGCCATTCGATGGTGTCCGGGAT
CTCGACGCTCTCCCTTATGCGACTCCTGCATTAGGAAGCAGCCCAGTAGTAGGTTGAGGCCGTTGAGCAC
CGCCGCCGCAAGGAATGGTGCATGCAAGGAGATGGCGCCCAACAGTCCCCCGGCCACGGGGCCTGCCACC
ATACCCACGCCGAAACAAGCGCTCATGAGCCCGAAGTGGCGAGCCCGATCTTCCCCATCGGTGATGTCGG
CGATATAGGCGCCAGCAACCGCACCTGTGGCGCCGGTGATGCCGGCCACGATGCGTCCGGCGTAGAGGAT
CGAGATCTCGATCCCGCGAAATTAATACGACTCACTATAGGGGAATTGTGAGCGGATAACAATTCCCCTC
TAGAAATAATTTTGTTTAACTTTAAGAAGGAGATATACCATGGGCAGCAGCCATCATCATCATCATCACG
ATTACGATATCCCAACGACCGAAAACCTTTACTTCCAGGGCCATATGGTGAGCAAGGGCGAGGAGCTGTT
CACCGGGGTGGTGCCCATCCTGGTCGAGCTGGACGGCGACGTAAACGGCCACAAGTTCAGCGTGTCCGGC
GAGGGCGAGGGCGATGCCACCTACGGCAAGCTGACCCTGAAGTTCATCTGCACCACCGGCAAGCTGCCCG
TGCCCTGGCCCACCCTCGTGACCACCTTCGGCTACGGCCTGATGTGCTTCGCCCGCTACCCCGACCACAT
GAAGCAGCACGACTTCTTCAAGTCCGCCATGCCCGAAGGCTACGTCCAGGAGCGCACCATCTTCTTCAAG
GACGACGGCAACTACAAGACCCGCGCCGAGGTGAAGTTCGAGGGCGACACCCTGGTGAACCGCATCGAGC
TGAAGGGCATCGACTTCAAGGAGGACGGCAACATCCTGGGGCACAAGCTGGAGTACAACTACAACAGCCA
CAACGTCTATATCATGGCCGACAAGCAGAAGAACGGCATCAAGGTGAACTTCAAGATCCGCCACAACATC
GAGGACGGCAGCGTGCAGCTCGCCGACCACTACCAGCAGAACACCCCCATCGGCGACGGCCCCGTGCTGC
TGCCCGACAACCACTACCTGAGCTACCAGTCCGCCCTGAGCAAAGACCCCAACGAGAAGCGCGATCACAT
GGTCCTGCTGGAGTTCGTGACCGCCGCCGGGATCACTCTCGGCATGGACGAGCTATACAAGGCTAGCTTT
AGAGGTATTGTTCAAGGTCGTGGTGTTATTCGATCCATTTCAAAAAGTGAAGATAGTCAGCGACATGGGA
TTGCATTCCCTGAGGGTATGTTTCAACTTGTTGATGTAGATACTGTAATGTTAGTAAATGGTTGTTCATT
GACAGTTGTCCGTATTTTAGGCGATATGGTGTACTTTGATATCGACCAAGCATTGGGTACGACAACATTT
GATGGATTAAAAGAAGGCGATCAGGTAAACCTAGAGATCCACCCTAAATTTGGTGAAGTGGTTGGCCGTG
GTGGATTAACAGGAAATATTAAAGGCACTGCGCTGGTCGCAGCAATAGAAGAGAATGACGCAGGTTTTTC
TGTACTGATTGATATCCCTAAAGGGTTAGCTGAAAACTTAACAGTGAAAGATGATATTGGAATTGATGGG
ATCTCTTTGCCTATCACTGATATGTCAGACAGCATTATTACATTGAATTACTCGCGTGATTTGTTAGCGA
GTACTAACATTGCATCGTTAGCAAAAGATGTGAAAGTGAACGTTGAAATTTTAAATGAATGGTAGGCGGC
CGCACTCGAGCACCACCACCACCACCACTGAGATCCGGCTGCTAACAAAGCCCGAAAGGAAGCTGAGTTG
GCTGCTGCCACCGCTGAGCAATAACTAGCATAACCCCTTGGGGCCTCTAAACGGGTCTTGAGGGGTTTTT
TGCTGAAAGGAGGAACTATATCCGGATTGGCGAATGGG
[124 nt withheld, positions 6362-6485]
C
[91 nt withheld, positions 6487-6577]
AGGGTGATGGTTCACGTAGTG
