>Addgene plasmid #65975 | 234_pSKB3-Venus-LUMP | addgene partial sequence | sequence record 120419 | T7 5'-TAATACGACTCACTATAGGG-3'
ATAATTTTGTTTAACTTTAAGAAGGAGATATACCATGGGCAGCAGCCATCATCATCATCATCACGATTAC
GATATCCCAACGACCGAAAACCTTTACTTCCAGGGCCATATGGTGAGCAAGGGCGAGGAGCTGTTCACCG
GGGTGGTGCCCATCCTGGTCGAGCTGGACGGCGACGTAAACGGCCACAAGTTCAGCGTGTCCGGCGAGGG
CGAGGGCGATGCCACCTACGGCAAGCTGACCCTGAAGTTCATCTGCACCACCGGCAAGCTGCCCGTGCCC
TGGCCCACCCTCGTGACCACCTTCGGCTACGGCCTGATGTGCTTCGCCCGCTACCCCGACCACATGAAGC
AGCACGACTTCTTCAAGTCCGCCATGCCCGAAGGCTACGTCCAGGAGCGCACCATCTTCTTCAAGGACGA
CGGCAACTACAAGACCCGCGCCGAGGTGAAGTTCGAGGGCGACACCCTGGTGAACCGCATCGAGCTGAAG
GGCATCGACTTCAAGGAGGACGGCAACATCCTGGGGCACAAGCTGGAGTACAACTACAACAGCCACAACG
TCTATATCATGGCCGACAAGCAGAAGAACGGCATCAAGGTGAACTTCAAGATCCGCCACAACATCGAGGA
CGGCAGCGTGCAGCTCGCCGACCACTACCAGCAGAACACCCCCATCGGCGACGGCCCCGTGCTGCTGCCC
GACAACCACTACCTGAGCTACCAGTCCGCCCTGAGCAAAGACCCCAACGAGAAGCGCGATCACATGGTCC
TGCTGGAGTTCGTGACCGCCGCCG
