>Addgene plasmid #65975 | 234_pSKB3-Venus-LUMP | addgene partial sequence | sequence record 120766 | T7term 5'-GCTAGTTATTGCTCAGCGG-3'
AGCAGCCGGATCTCAGTGGTGGTGGTGGTGGTGCTCGAGTGCGGCCGCCTACCATTCATTTAAAATTTCA
ACGTTCACTTTCACATCTTTTGCTAACGATGCAATGTTAGTACTCGCTAACAAATCACGCGAGTAATTCA
ATGTAATAATGCTGTCTGACATATCAGTGATAGGCAAAGAGATCCCATCAATTCCAATATCATCTTTCAC
TGTTAAGTTTTCAGCTAACCCTTTAGGGATATCAATCAGTACAGAAAAACCTGCGTCATTCTCTTCTATT
GCTGCGACCAGCGCAGTGCCTTTAATATTTCCTGTTAATCCACCACGGCCAACCACTTCACCAAATTTAG
GGTGGATCTCTAGGTTTACCTGATCGCCTTCTTTTAATCCATCAAATGTTGTCGTACCCAATGCTTGGTC
GATATCAAAGTACACCATATCGCCTAAAATACGGACAACTGTCAATGAACAACCATTTACTAACATTACA
GTATCTACATCAACAAGTTGAAACATACCCTCAGGGAATGCAATCCCATGTCGCTGACTATCTTCACTTT
TTGAAATGGATCGAATAACACCACGACCTTGAACAATACCTCTAAAGCTAGCCTTGTATAGCTCGTCCAT
GCCGAGAGTGATCCCGGCGGCGGTCACGAACTCCAGCAGGACCATGTGATCGCGCTTCTCGTTGGGGTCT
TTGCTC
